>Addgene plasmid #152537 | pGBW-m4133816 | depositor full sequence | sequence record 295549 | Full Sequence
CACCATG
[417 nt withheld, positions 8-424]
GAAAACCTTTACTTTCAGTCGTACCCCTATGACGTACCAGATTATGCGTAAGCTAGCTTGACTGACTGAG
ATACAGCGTACCTTCAGCTCACAGACATGATAAGATACATTGATGAGTTTGGACAAACCACAACTAGAAT
GCAGTGAAAAAAATGCTTTATTTGTGAAATTTGTGATGCTATTGCTTTATTTGTAACCATTATAAGCTGC
AATAAACAAGTTAACAACAACAATTGCATTCATTTTATGTTTCAGGTTCAGGGGGAGGTGTGGGAGGTTT
TTTAAAGCAAGTAAAACCTCTACAAATGTGGTATTGGCCCATCTCTATCGGTATCGTAGCATAACCCCTT
GGGGCCTCTAAACGGGTCTTGAGGGGTTTTTTGTGCCCCTCGGGCCGGATTGCTATCTACCGGCATTGGC
GCAGAAAAAAATGCCTGATGCGACGCTGCGCGTCTTATACTCCCACATATGCCAGATTCAGCAACGGATA
CGGCTTCCCCAACTTGCCCACTTCCATACGTGTCCTCCTTACCAGAAATTTATCCTTAAGGTCGTCAGCT
ATCCTGCAGGCGATCTCTCGATTTCGATCAAGACATTCCTTTAATGGTCTTTTCTGGACACCACTAGGGG
TCAGAAGTAGTTCATCAAACTTTCTTCCCTCCCTAATCTCATTGGTTACCTTGGGCTATCGAAACTTAAT
TAACCAGTCAAGTCAGCTACTTGGCGAGATCGACTTGTCTGGGTTTCGACTACGCTCAGAATTGCGTCAG
TCAAGTTCGATCTGGTCCTTGCTATTGCACCCGTTCTCCGATTACGAGTTTCATTTAAATCATGTGAGCA
AAAGGCCAGCAAAAGGCCAGGAACCGTAAAAAGGCCGCGTTGCTGGCGTTTTTCCATAGGCTCCGCCCCC
CTGACGAGCATCACAAAAATCGACGCTCAAGTCAGAGGTGGCGAAACCCGACAGGACTATAAAGATACCA
GGCGTTTCCCCCTGGAAGCTCCCTCGTGCGCTCTCCTGTTCCGACCCTGCCGCTTACCGGATACCTGTCC
GCCTTTCTCCCTTCGGGAAGCGTGGCGCTTTCTCATAGCTCACGCTGTAGGTATCTCAGTTCGGTGTAGG
TCGTTCGCTCCAAGCTGGGCTGTGTGCACGAACCCCCCGTTCAGCCCGACCGCTGCGCCTTATCCGGTAA
CTATCGTCTTGAGTCCAACCCGGTAAGACACGACTTATCGCCACTGGCAGCAGCCACTGGTAACAGGATT
AGCAGAGCGAGGTATGTAGGCGGTGCTACAGAGTTCTTGAAGTGGTGGCCTAACTACGGCTACACTAGAA
GAACAGTATTTGGTATCTGCGCTCTGCTGAAGCCAGTTACCTTCGGAAAAAGAGTTGGTAGCTCTTGATC
CGGCAAACAAACCACCGCTGGTAGCGGTGGTTTTTTTGTTTGCAAGCAGCAGATTACGCGCAGAAAAAAA
GGATCTCAAGAAGATCCTTTGATCTTTTCTACGGGGTCTGACGCTCAGTGGAACGAAAACTCACGTTAAG
GGATTTTGGTCATGAGATTATCAAAAAGGATCTTCACCTAGATCCTTTTAAATTAAAAATGAAGTTTTAA
ATCAATCTAAAGTATATATGAGTAAACTTGGTCTGACAGTTACCAATGCTTAATCAGTGAGGCACCTATC
TCAGCGATCTGTCTATTTCGTTCATCCATAGTTGCATTTAAATTTCCGAACTCTCCAAGGCCCTCGTCGG
AAAATCTTCAAACCTTTCGTCCGATCCATCTTGCAGGCTACCTCTCGAACGAACTATCGCAAGTCTCTTG
GCCGGCCTTGCGCCTTGGCTATTGCTTGGCAGCGCCTATCGCCAGGTATTACTCCAATCCCGAATATCCG
AGATCGGGATCACCCGAGAGAAGTTCAACCTACATCCTCAATCCCGATCTATCCGAGATCCGAGGAATAT
CGAAATCGGGGCGCGCCTGGCCTCCGCGCCGGGTTTTGGCGCCTCCCGCGGGCGCCCCCCTCGTCACGGC
GAGCGCTGCCACGTCAGACGAAGGGCGCAGGAGCGTCCTGATCCTTCCGCCCGGACGCTCAGGACAGCGG
CCCGCTGCTCATAAGACTCGGCCTTAGAACCCCAGTATCAGCAGAAGGACATTTTAGGACGGGACTTGGG
TGACTCTAGGGCACTGGTTTTCTTTCCAGAGAGCGGAACAGGCGAGGAAAAGTAGTCCCTTCTCGGCGAT
TCTGCGGAGGGATCTCCGTGGGGCGGTGAACGCCGATGATTATATAAGGACGCGCCGGGTGTGGCACAGC
TAGTTCCGTCGCAGCCGGGATTTGGGTCGCGGTTCTTGTTTGTGGATCGCTGTGATCGTCACTTGGTGAG
TAGCGGGCTGCTGGGCTGGCCGGGGCTTTCGTGGCCGCCGGGCCGCTCGGTGGGACGGAAGCGTGTGGAG
AGACCGCCAAGGGCTGTAGTCTGGGTCCGCGAGCAAGGTTGCCCTGAACTGGGGGTTGGGGGGAGCGCAG
CAAAATGGCGGCTGTTCCCGAGTCTTGAATGGAAGACGCTTGTGAGGCGGGCTGTGAGGTCGTTGAAACA
AGGTGGGGGGCATGGTGGGCGGCAAGAACCCAAGGTCTTGAGCCCTTCGCTAATGCGGGAAAGCTCTTAT
TCGGGTGAGATGGGCTGGGCACCATCTGGGGACCCTGACGTGAAGTTTGTCACTGACTGGAGAACTCGGT
TTGTCGTCTGTTGCGGGGGCGGCAGTTATGGCGGTGCCGTTGGGCAGTGCACCCGTACCTTTGGGAGCGC
GCGCCCTCGTCGTGTCGTGACGTCACCCGTTCTGTTGGCTTATAATGCAGGGTGGGGCCACCTGCCGGTA
GGTGTGCGGTAGGCTTTTCTCCGTCGCAGGACGCAGGGTTCGGGCCTAGGGTAGGCTCTCCTGAATCGAC
AGGCGCCGGACCTCTGGTGAGGGGAGGGATAAGTGAGGCGTCAGTTTCTTTGGTCGGTTTTATGTACCTA
TCTTCTTAAGTAGCTGAAGCTCCGGTTTTGAACTATGCGCTCGGGGTTGGCGAGTGTGTTTTGTGAAGTT
TTTTAGGCACCTTTTGAAATGTAATCATTTGGGTCAATATGTAATTTTCAGTGTTAGACTTGTAAATTGT
CCGCTAAATTCTGGCCGTTTTTGGCTTTTTTGTTAGACAACATGACCGAGTACAAGCCCACGGTGCGCCT
CGCCACCCGCGACGACGTCCCCAGGGCCGTACGCACCCTCGCCGCCGCGTTCGCCGACTACCCCGCCACG
CGCCACACCGTCGATCCGGACCGCCACATCGAGCGGGTCACCGAGCTGCAAGAACTCTTCCTCACGCGCG
TCGGGCTCGACATCGGCAAGGTGTGGGTCGCGGACGACGGCGCCGCGGTGGCGGTCTGGACCACGCCGGA
GAGCGTCGAAGCGGGGGCGGTGTTCGCCGAGATCGGCCCGCGCATGGCCGAGTTGAGCGGTTCCCGGCTG
GCCGCGCAGCAACAGATGGAGGGCCTCCTGGCGCCGCACCGGCCCAAGGAGCCCGCGTGGTTCCTGGCCA
CCGTCGGCGTCTCGCCCGACCACCAGGGCAAGGGTCTGGGCAGCGCCGTCGTGCTCCCCGGAGTGGAGGC
CGCCGAGCGCGCCGGGGTGCCCGCCTTCCTGGAGACCTCCGCGCCCCGCAACCTCCCCTTCTACGAGCGG
CTCGGCTTCACCGTCACCGCCGACGTCGAGGTGCCCGAAGGACCGCGCACCTGGTGCATGACCCGCAAGC
CCGGTGCCTAGGCTAGTATGTAAGCCTAGTCTTAGATAATAAAATCGCTATCCATCGAAGATGGATGTGT
GTTGGTTTTTTGTGTGTGTAACGCTAGGCGCGCCTGGTGTACCGAGAACGATCCTCTCAGTGCGAGTCTC
GACGATCCATATCGTTGCTTGGCAGTCAGCCAGTCGGAATCCAGCTTGGGACCCAGGAAGTCCAATCGTC
AGATATTGTACTCAAGCCTGGTCACGGCAGCGTACCGATCTGTTTAAACCTAGATATTGATAGTCTGATC
GGTCAACGTATAATCGAGTCCTAGCTTTTGCAAACATCTATCAAGAGACAGGATCAGCAGGAGGCTTTCG
CATGAGTATTCAACATTTCCGTGTCGCCCTTATTCCCTTTTTTGCGGCATTTTGCCTTCCTGTTTTTGCT
CACCCAGAAACGCTGGTGAAAGTAAAAGATGCTGAAGATCAGTTGGGTGCGCGAGTGGGTTACATCGAAC
TGGATCTCAACAGCGGTAAGATCCTTGAGAGTTTTCGCCCCGAAGAACGCTTTCCAATGATGAGCACTTT
TAAAGTTCTGCTATGTGGCGCGGTATTATCCCGTATTGACGCCGGGCAAGAGCAACTCGGTCGCCGCATA
CACTATTCTCAGAATGACTTGGTTGAGTATTCACCAGTCACAGAAAAGCATCTTACGGATGGCATGACAG
TAAGAGAATTATGCAGTGCTGCCATAACCATGAGTGATAACACTGCGGCCAACTTACTTCTGACAACGAT
TGGAGGACCGAAGGAGCTAACCGCTTTTTTGCACAACATGGGGGATCATGTAACTCGCCTTGATCGTTGG
GAACCGGAGCTGAATGAAGCCATACCAAACGACGAGCGTGACACCACGATGCCTGTAGCAATGGCAACAA
CCTTGCGTAAACTATTAACTGGCGAACTACTTACTCTAGCTTCCCGGCAACAGTTGATAGACTGGATGGA
GGCGGATAAAGTTGCAGGACCACTTCTGCGCTCGGCCCTTCCGGCTGGCTGGTTTATTGCTGATAAATCT
GGAGCCGGTGAGCGTGGGTCTCGCGGTATCATTGCAGCACTGGGGCCAGATGGTAAGCCCTCCCGTATCG
TAGTTATCTACACGACGGGGAGTCAGGCAACTATGGATGAACGAAATAGACAGATCGCTGAGATAGGTGC
CTCACTGATTAAGCATTGGTAACCGATTCTAGGTGCATTGGCGCAGAAAAAAATGCCTGATGCGACGCTG
CGCGTCTTATACTCCCACATATGCCAGATTCAGCAACGGATACGGCTTCCCCAACTTGCCCACTTCCATA
CGTGTCCTCCTTACCAGAAATTTATCCTTAAGATCGTTTAAACTCGACTCTGGCTCTATCGAATCTCCGT
CGTTTCGAGCTTACGCGAACAGCCGTGGCGCTCATTTGCTCGTCGGGCATCGAATCTCGTCAGCTATCGT
CAGCTTACCTTTTTGGCAGCGATCGCGGCTCCCGACATCTTGGACCATTAGCTCCACAGGTATCTTCTTC
CCTCTAGTGGTCATAACAGCAGCTTCAGCTACCTCTCAATTCAAAAAACCCCTCAAGACCCGTTTAGAGG
CCCCAAGGGGTTATGCTATCAATCGTTGCGTTACACACACAAAAAACCAACACACATCCATCTTCGATGG
ATAGCGATTTTATTATCTAACTGCTGATCGAGTGTAGCCAGATCTAGTAATCAATTACGGGGTCATTAGT
TCATAGCCCATATATGGAGTTCCGCGTTACATAACTTACGGTAAATGGCCCGCCTGGCTGACCGCCCAAC
GACCCCCGCCCATTGACGTCAATAATGACGTATGTTCCCATAGTAACGCCAATAGGGACTTTCCATTGAC
GTCAATGGGTGGAGTATTTACGGTAAACTGCCCACTTGGCAGTACATCAAGTGTATCATATGCCAAGTAC
GCCCCCTATTGACGTCAATGACGGTAAATGGCCCGCCTGGCATTATGCCCAGTACATGACCTTATGGGAC
TTTCCTACTTGGCAGTACATCTACGTATTAGTCATCGCTATTACCATGCTGATGCGGTTTTGGCAGTACA
TCAATGGGCGTGGATAGCGGTTTGACTCACGGGGATTTCCAAGTCTCCACCCCATTGACGTCAATGGGAG
TTTGTTTTGGCACCAAAATCAACGGGACTTTCCAAAATGTCGTAACAACTCCGCCCCATTGACGCAAATG
GGCGGTAGGCGTGTACGGTGGGAGGTCTATATAAGCAGAGCTGGTTTAGTGAACCGTCAGATCAGATCTT
TGTCGATCCTACCATCCACTCGACACACCCGCCAGCGGCCGC
Features (pLannotate 1.2.2; 19 found; start..end, strand, type, name):
    525..646     -  polyA_signal   SV40 poly(A) signal: SV40 polyadenylation signal
    669..738     -  CDS            large T antigen (fragment): large T antigen from SV40 (simian virus 40)
    761..807     +  terminator     T7 terminator: transcription terminator for bacteriophage T7 RNA polymerase
    837..973     +  terminator     rrnG terminator: transcription terminator from the E. coli ribosomal RNA rrnG operon (Albrechtsen et al., 1991)
   1018..1089    +  misc_feature   3' β-globin insulator: insulator downstream of the human β-globin locus (Farrell et al., 2002)
   1315..1903    -  rep_origin     ori: high-copy-number ColE1/pMB1/pBR322/pUC origin of replication
   2075..2139    -  CDS            bla(M) (fragment): β-lactamase lacking the signal sequence; bla(M); allows cytosolic expression of β-lactamase
   2403..3612    +  promoter       UbC promoter: human ubiquitin C promoter
   3616..4213    +  CDS            PuroR (fragment): puromycin N-acetyltransferase; pac from Streptomyces; confers resistance to puromycin
   4242..4290    +  polyA_signal   poly(A) signal: synthetic polyadenylation signal
   4556..5416    +  CDS            AmpR: β-lactamase; bla; confers resistance to ampicillin, carbenicillin, and related antibiotics
   5429..5565    +  terminator     rrnG terminator: transcription terminator from the E. coli ribosomal RNA rrnG operon (Albrechtsen et al., 1991)
   5710..5781    +  misc_feature   5' β-globin insulator: insulator upstream of the human β-globin locus (Farrell et al., 2002)
   5786..5832    -  terminator     T7 terminator: transcription terminator for bacteriophage T7 RNA polymerase
   5850..5898    -  polyA_signal   poly(A) signal: synthetic polyadenylation signal
   5979..6282    +  enhancer       CMV enhancer: human cytomegalovirus immediate early enhancer
   6355..6372    -  promoter       CMV promoter (fragment): human cytomegalovirus (CMV) immediate early promoter
   6435..6486    +  promoter       CMVd2 promoter: truncated human cytomegalovirus (CMV) immediate early promoter that yields moderately reduced expression relative to the full-length promoter
   6552..424     +  CDS            R1A_SARS2 (fragment) (across the origin) (sequence partly withheld): Experimental evidence at protein level: Swiss-Prot protein existence level 1. [Non-structural protein 10]: Plays a pivotal role in viral transcription by stimulating both nsp14 3'-5' exoribonuclease and nsp16 2'-O-methyltransferase activities. Therefore plays an essential role in viral mRNAs cap methylation. From Severe acute respiratory syndrome coronavirus 2 (2019-nCoV) (SARS-CoV-2).
