[The description below was written by a language model from this plasmid's Addgene catalogue record and pLannotate feature annotations shown in this document.]
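Description:
pGBW-m4133816 is a mammalian expression plasmid built on the pTwist_CMV_Puro_6 backbone to express wild-type SARS-CoV-2 non-structural protein 10 (nsp10), a cleavage product of the ORF1ab polyprotein. It is propagated in E. coli as a high-copy plasmid through a ColE1/pUC-type origin and selected with ampicillin via a full-length β-lactamase gene. For selection in mammalian cells it carries a separate cassette in which the human ubiquitin C promoter drives puromycin N-acetyltransferase, followed by a synthetic polyadenylation signal.

The nsp10 coding sequence of about 416 bp spans the numbering origin of the 6,556 nt sequence record. It lies downstream of the CMV immediate-early enhancer and promoter elements and upstream of an SV40 polyadenylation signal. The automated annotation resolves the CMV promoter only as fragments and a truncated variant, while the catalogue simply lists the promoter as CMV. According to the catalogue, the backbone supplies a C-terminal HA epitope tag joined through a TEV protease cleavage site, which allows detection or affinity capture of the protein and subsequent tag removal. These tag elements are not called out individually in the feature table. The expression region is bracketed by 5' and 3' β-globin insulator elements, and bacterial T7 and rrnG terminators plus additional synthetic poly(A) signals help isolate the transcription units from read-through.

nsp10 is a cofactor that stimulates the nsp14 exoribonuclease and the nsp16 2'-O-methyltransferase, contributing to viral mRNA cap methylation. The plasmid therefore suits transient expression or puromycin-selected expression of tagged nsp10 in mammalian cells, for example for localization, interaction or functional studies, although the record states only its general expression purpose.
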