Addgene plasmid #152537: pGBW-m4133816
Purpose: Mammalian expression plasmid for SARS-CoV-2 nsp10
Depositing lab: Ginkgo Bioworks & Benjie Chen. Depositing organization: Ginkgo Bioworks.
Backbone
  Vector backbone: pTwist_CMV_Puro_6
  Backbone size w/o insert (bp): 6080
  Vector type: Mammalian Expression
  Selectable markers: Puromycin
Growth in bacteria
  Bacterial resistance: Ampicillin, 100 μg/mL
  Growth temperature: 37°C
  Growth strain: DH5alpha
  Copy number: High Copy
Gene/Insert
  Gene/Insert name: SARS-CoV-2 nsp10
  Species: Severe acute respiratory syndrome coronavirus 2
  Insert size (bp): 416
  Mutation: wt
  Entrez Gene: ORF1ab (a.k.a. GU280_gp01)
  Promoter: CMV
  Tag / fusion protein: Cleavable TEV;HA (C terminal on backbone)
  Cloning method: Unknown
Resource information
  A portion of this plasmid was derived from a plasmid made by: GinkgoBioworks
Depositor comments: NCBI reference sequence: YP_009725306.1
How to cite: pGBW-m4133816 was a gift from Ginkgo Bioworks & Benjie Chen (Addgene plasmid # 152537 ; http://n2t.net/addgene:152537 ; RRID:Addgene_152537)
